Addgene plasmid #176855: PZac2.1 hSyn1-BioID2-BioID2-HA
Purpose: Expresses the promiscuous small biotin ligase, BioID2, in neurons
Depositing lab: Baljit Khakh. Depositing organization: University of California, Los Angeles (UCLA). Publication: Astrocyte-neuron subproteomes and obsessive-compulsive disorder mechanisms. Soto JS, Jami-Alahmadi Y, Chacon J, Moye SL, Diaz-Castro B, Wohlschlegel JA, Khakh BS. Nature. 2023 Apr;616(7958):764-773. doi: 10.1038/s41586-023-05927-7. Epub 2023 Apr 12. PubMed 37046092.
Backbone
  Vector backbone: PZac2.1
  Backbone manufacturer: Khakh lab
  Backbone size w/o insert (bp): 4829
  Total vector size (bp): 6350
  Vector type: Bacterial Expression, AAV
Growth in bacteria
  Bacterial resistance: Ampicillin, 100 μg/mL
  Growth temperature: 37°C
  Growth strain: NEB Stable
  Copy number: Unknown
Gene/Insert
  Gene/Insert name: BioID2-BioID2-HA (alt name: BioID2-HA)
  Species: Aquifex aeolicus
  Insert size (bp): 1521
  Promoter: hSyn1
  Tag / fusion protein: HA (C terminal on insert)
  Cloning method: Ligation Independent Cloning
  Sequencing primers: 5′ taatacgactcactatagg; 3′ gtggtttgtccaaactcatc
Resource information
  A portion of this plasmid was derived from a plasmid made by: Kyle Roux and Scott Soderling labs
Terms and licenses: Academic/Nonprofit Terms; Industry Terms: Not Available to Industry
How to cite: PZac2.1 hSyn1-BioID2-BioID2-HA was a gift from Baljit Khakh (Addgene plasmid # 176855 ; http://n2t.net/addgene:176855 ; RRID:Addgene_176855)
