[The description below was written by a language model from this plasmid's Addgene catalogue record and pLannotate feature annotations shown in this document.]
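Description:
PZac2.1 hSyn1-BioID2-BioID2-HA is an AAV transfer (cis) plasmid built on the PZac2.1 backbone for neuron-restricted expression of BioID2, the small promiscuous biotin ligase derived from Aquifex aeolicus. It is propagated in E. coli through a high-copy ColE1/pUC-type origin with ampicillin selection (AmpR under its own bla promoter). The backbone also carries an f1 origin and remnants of lac cloning-vector sequence (lacI and lacZα fragments, lac promoter and operator) that play no role in the payload.

The expression cassette lies between two AAV2 inverted terminal repeats, which allow the intervening DNA to be replicated and packaged into recombinant AAV particles when helper functions are supplied. Within the ITRs, the human synapsin I promoter confers neuron-specific transcription and is followed by a chimeric β-globin/immunoglobulin intron that aids expression, plus a T7 promoter that also serves as a sequencing primer site. Downstream of the coding region are a WPRE, which enhances transcript stability and expression, and an SV40 polyadenylation signal. The catalogue describes the insert as BioID2-BioID2-HA, about 1.5 kb, with a C-terminal HA epitope for detection.

The annotation tool did not label the BioID2 coding sequence, and only an unannotated gap of roughly 0.8 kb lies between the T7 promoter and the WPRE. The sequenced record (5,567 nt) is also shorter than the listed total size of 6,350 bp, so the number of BioID2 copies actually present cannot be confirmed from the table.

The construct is intended for in vivo proximity-dependent biotinylation, labelling proteins in neurons for capture and proteomic analysis, as in the associated study of astrocyte and neuron subproteomes.
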