Features (pLannotate 1.2.2; 17 found; start..end, strand, type, name):
      2..94      +  CDS            lacI (fragment): lac repressor; lacI; The lac repressor binds to the lac operator to inhibit transcription in E. coli. This inhibition can be relieved by adding lactose or isopropyl-β-D-thiogalactopyranoside (IPTG).
    107..128     +  protein_bind   CAP binding site: CAP binding activates transcription in the presence of cAMP. E. coli catabolite activator protein
    143..173     +  promoter       lac promoter: promoter for the E. coli lac operon
    181..197     +  protein_bind   lac operator: The lac repressor binds to the lac operator to inhibit transcription in E. coli. This inhibition can be relieved by adding lactose or isopropyl-β-D-thiogalactopyranoside (IPTG). lac repressor encoded by lacI
    258..388     -  repeat_region  AAV2 ITR (fragment): inverted terminal repeat of adeno-associated virus serotype 2 inverted
    465..912     +  promoter       hSyn promoter: human synapsin I promoter; confers neuron-specific expression (Kügler et al., 2003)
    959..1091    +  intron         chimeric intron: chimera between introns from human β-globin and immunoglobulin heavy chain genes
   1136..1154    +  promoter       T7 promoter: promoter for bacteriophage T7 RNA polymerase
   1940..2528    +  misc_feature   WPRE: woodchuck hepatitis virus posttranscriptional regulatory element
   2592..2713    -  polyA_signal   SV40 poly(A) signal: SV40 polyadenylation signal
   2736..2804    -  CDS            large T antigen (fragment): large T antigen from SV40 (simian virus 40)
   2875..3005    +  repeat_region  AAV2 ITR (fragment): inverted terminal repeat of adeno-associated virus serotype 2 inverted
   3019..3176    +  CDS            lacZα (fragment): LacZα fragment of β-galactosidase; lacZ fragment
   3181..3609    +  rep_origin     f1 ori (sequence partly withheld): f1 bacteriophage origin of replication; arrow indicates direction of (+) strand synthesis
   3662..3766    +  promoter       AmpR promoter: bla
   3767..4627    +  CDS            AmpR: β-lactamase; bla; confers resistance to ampicillin, carbenicillin, and related antibiotics
   4798..5386    +  rep_origin     ori: high-copy-number ColE1/pMB1/pBR322/pUC origin of replication
>Addgene plasmid #176855 | PZac2.1 hSyn1-BioID2-BioID2-HA | addgene full sequence | sequence record 348828 | Addgene NGS Result
AGCGCCCAATACGCAAACCGCCTCTCCCCGCGCGTTGGCCGATTCATTAATGCAGCTGGCACGACAGGTT
TCCCGACTGGAAAGCGGGCAGTGAGCGCAACGCAATTAATGTGAGTTAGCTCACTCATTAGGCACCCCAG
GCTTTACACTTTATGCTTCCGGCTCGTATGTTGTGTGGAATTGTGAGCGGATAACAATTTCACACAGGAA
ACAGCTATGACCATGATTACGCCAGATTTAATTAAGGCCTTAATTAGGCTGCGCGCTCGCTCGCTCACTG
AGGCCGCCCGGGCAAAGCCCGGGCGTCGGGCGACCTTTGGTCGCCCGGCCTCAGTGAGCGAGCGAGCGCG
CAGAGAGGGAGTGGCCAACTCCATCACTAGGGGTTCCTTGTAGTTAATGATTAACCCGCCATGCTACTTA
TCTACGTAGCCATGCTCTAGGAAGATCTGAGGGCCCTGCGTATGAGTGCAAGTGGGTTTTAGGACCAGGA
TGAGGCGGGGTGGGGGTGCCTACCTGACGACCGACCCCGACCCACTGGACAAGCACCCAACCCCCATTCC
CCAAATTGCGCATCCCCTATCAGAGAGGGGGAGGGGAAACAGGATGCGGCGAGGCGCGTGCGCACTGCCA
GCTTCAGCACCGCGGACAGTGCCTTCGCCCCCGCCTGGCGGCGCGCGCCACCGCCGCCTCAGCACTGAAG
GCGCGCTGACGTCACTCGCCGGTCCCCCGCAAACTCCCCTTCCCGGCCACCTTGGTCGCGTCCGCGCCGC
CGCCGGCCCAGCCGGACCGCACCACGCGAGGCGCGAGATAGGGGGGCACGGGCGCGACCATCTGCGCTGC
GGCGCCGGCGACTCAGCGCTGCCTCAGTCTGCGGTGGGCAGCGGAGGAGTCGTGTCGTGCCTGAGAGCGC
AGTCGAGAGAACTTAAGCTGCAGAAGTTGGTCGTGAGGCACTGGGCAGGTAAGTATCAAGGTTACAAGAC
AGGTTTAAGGAGACCAATAGAAACTGGGCTTGTCGAGACAGAGAAAACTCTTGCGTTTCTGATAGGCACC
TATTGGTCTTACTGACATCCACTTTGCCTTTCTCTCCACAGGTGTCCACTCCCAGTTCAATTACAGCTCT
TAAGGCTAGAGTACTTAATACGACTCACTATAGGCTAGCCTCGAGCTCGGATCCACCACCATGTTCAAAA
ATCTTATTTGGCTGAAGGAAGTTGATAGCACCCAGGAGCGGCTTAAGGAATGGAATGTCTCCTATGGCAC
TGCACTCGTCGCCGATAGACAGACCAAAGGTAGAGGCGGTCTCGGACGGAAGTGGTTGAGTCAGGAGGGC
GGTCTTTACTTCTCTTTCTTGTTGAATCCAAAAGAGTTTGAAAATTTGTTGCAACTTCCACTGGTCTTGG
GACTCTCCGTGAGCGAGGCACTCGAAGAGATTACAGAGATACCATTTAGTCTGAAGTGGCCCAACGACGT
TTATTTTCAGGAGAAAAAGGTTTCAGGGGTCCTTTGTGAGCTCAGTAAGGACAAGCTGATAGTGGGAATC
GGTATAAACGTGAATCAAAGAGAGATCCCTGAAGAGATCAAGGATCGGGCCACAACACTTTATGAAATCA
CTGGAAAGGATTGGGACAGAAAGGAGGTCTTGCTGAAGGTTCTCAAGCGAATTTCCGAAAATCTCAAGAA
ATTTAAGGAAAAATCCTTTAAAGAGTTCAAAGGAAAAATTGAGTCAAAGATGTTGTACCTTGGAGAGGAG
GTTAAACTCTTGGGAGAAGGCAAGATTACCGGGAAACTTGTGGGCCTGAGTGAAAAGGGCGGTGCTTTGA
TACTTACAGAGGAAGGCATAAAGGAGATACTGTCCGGCGAATTTAGCTTGCGACGGTCAGCTAGCGCTTA
CCCTTACGATGTACCGGATTACGCATAGGGATCCAATTCGCTTATCGATAATCAACCTCTGGATTACAAA
ATTTGTGAAAGATTGACTGGTATTCTTAACTATGTTGCTCCTTTTACGCTATGTGGATACGCTGCTTTAA
TGCCTTTGTATCATGCTATTGCTTCCCGTATGGCTTTCATTTTCTCCTCCTTGTATAAATCCTGGTTGCT
GTCTCTTTATGAGGAGTTGTGGCCCGTTGTCAGGCAACGTGGCGTGGTGTGCACTGTGTTTGCTGACGCA
ACCCCCACTGGTTGGGGCATTGCCACCACCTGTCAGCTCCTTTCCGGGACTTTCGCTTTCCCCCTCCCTA
TTGCCACGGCGGAACTCATCGCCGCCTGCCTTGCCCGCTGCTGGACAGGGGCTCGGCTGTTGGGCACTGA
CAATTCCGTGGTGTTGTCGGGGAAATCATCGTCCTTTCCTTGGCTGCTCGCCTATGTTGCCACCTGGATT
CTGCGCGGGACGTCCTTCTGCTACGTCCCTTCGGCCCTCAATCCAGCGGACCTTCCTTCCCGCGGCCTGC
TGCCGGCTCTGCGGCCTCTTCCGCGTCTTCGCCTTCGCCCTCAGACGAGTCGGATCTCCCTTTGGGCCGC
CTCCCCGCATCGATACCGGAATTCTGCAGATATCTAGAGTCGACCCGGGCGGCCGCTTCGAGCAGACATG
ATAAGATACATTGATGAGTTTGGACAAACCACAACTAGAATGCAGTGAAAAAAATGCTTTATTTGTGAAA
TTTGTGATGCTATTGCTTTATTTGTAACCATTATAAGCTGCAATAAACAAGTTAACAACAACAATTGCAT
TCATTTTATGTTTCAGGTTCAGGGGGAGATGTGGGAGGTTTTTTAAAGCAAGTAAAACCTCTACAAATGT
GGTAAAATCGATAAGGATCTTCCTAGAGCATGGCTACGTAGATAAGTAGCATGGCGGGTTAATCATTAAC
TACAAGGAACCCCTAGTGATGGAGTTGGCCACTCCCTCTCTGCGCGCTCGCTCGCTCACTGAGGCCGGGC
GACCAAAGGTCGCCCGACGCCCGGGCTTTGCCCGGGCGGCCTCAGTGAGCGAGCGAGCGCGCAGCCTTAA
TTAACCTAATTCACTGGCCGTCGTTTTACAACGTCGTGACTGGGAAAACCCTGGCGTTACCCAACTTAAT
CGCCTTGCAGCACATCCCCCTTTCGCCAGCTGGCGTAATAGCGAAGAGGCCCGCACCGATCGCCCTTCCC
AACAGTTGCGCAGCCTGAATGGCGAATGGG
[124 nt withheld, positions 3181-3304]
C
[91 nt withheld, positions 3306-3396]
A
[49 nt withheld, positions 3398-3446]
CCTTTGACGTTGGAGTCCACGTTCTTT
[37 nt withheld, positions 3474-3510]
ACCCTATCTCGGTCTATTCTTTTGATTTATAAGGGATTTTGCCGATTTCGGCCTATTGGTTAAAAAATGA
GCTGATTTAACAAAAATTTAACGCGAATTTTAACAAAATATTAACGCTTACAATTTAGGTGGCACTTTTC
GGGGAAATGTGCGCGGAACCCCTATTTGTTTATTTTTCTAAATACATTCAAATATGTATCCGCTCATGAG
ACAATAACCCTGATAAATGCTTCAATAATATTGAAAAAGGAAGAGTATGAGTATTCAACATTTCCGTGTC
GCCCTTATTCCCTTTTTTGCGGCATTTTGCCTTCCTGTTTTTGCTCACCCAGAAACGCTGGTGAAAGTAA
AAGATGCTGAAGATCAGTTGGGTGCACGAGTGGGTTACATCGAACTGGATCTCAACAGCGGTAAGATCCT
TGAGAGTTTTCGCCCCGAAGAACGTTTTCCAATGATGAGCACTTTTAAAGTTCTGCTATGTGGCGCGGTA
TTATCCCGTATTGACGCCGGGCAAGAGCAACTCGGTCGCCGCATACACTATTCTCAGAATGACTTGGTTG
AGTACTCACCAGTCACAGAAAAGCATCTTACGGATGGCATGACAGTAAGAGAATTATGCAGTGCTGCCAT
AACCATGAGTGATAACACTGCGGCCAACTTACTTCTGACAACGATCGGAGGACCGAAGGAGCTAACCGCT
TTTTTGCACAACATGGGGGATCATGTAACTCGCCTTGATCGTTGGGAACCGGAGCTGAATGAAGCCATAC
CAAACGACGAGCGTGACACCACGATGCCTGTAGCAATGGCAACAACGTTGCGCAAACTATTAACTGGCGA
ACTACTTACTCTAGCTTCCCGGCAACAATTAATAGACTGGATGGAGGCGGATAAAGTTGCAGGACCACTT
CTGCGCTCGGCCCTTCCGGCTGGCTGGTTTATTGCTGATAAATCTGGAGCCGGTGAGCGTGGGTCTCGCG
GTATCATTGCAGCACTGGGGCCAGATGGTAAGCCCTCCCGTATCGTAGTTATCTACACGACGGGGAGTCA
GGCAACTATGGATGAACGAAATAGACAGATCGCTGAGATAGGTGCCTCACTGATTAAGCATTGGTAACTG
TCAGACCAAGTTTACTCATATATACTTTAGATTGATTTAAAACTTCATTTTTAATTTAAAAGGATCTAGG
TGAAGATCCTTTTTGATAATCTCATGACCAAAATCCCTTAACGTGAGTTTTCGTTCCACTGAGCGTCAGA
CCCCGTAGAAAAGATCAAAGGATCTTCTTGAGATCCTTTTTTTCTGCGCGTAATCTGCTGCTTGCAAACA
AAAAAACCACCGCTACCAGCGGTGGTTTGTTTGCCGGATCAAGAGCTACCAACTCTTTTTCCGAAGGTAA
CTGGCTTCAGCAGAGCGCAGATACCAAATACTGTTCTTCTAGTGTAGCCGTAGTTAGGCCACCACTTCAA
GAACTCTGTAGCACCGCCTACATACCTCGCTCTGCTAATCCTGTTACCAGTGGCTGCTGCCAGTGGCGAT
AAGTCGTGTCTTACCGGGTTGGACTCAAGACGATAGTTACCGGATAAGGCGCAGCGGTCGGGCTGAACGG
GGGGTTCGTGCACACAGCCCAGCTTGGAGCGAACGACCTACACCGAACTGAGATACCTACAGCGTGAGCT
ATGAGAAAGCGCCACGCTTCCCGAAGGGAGAAAGGCGGACAGGTATCCGGTAAGCGGCAGGGTCGGAACA
GGAGAGCGCACGAGGGAGCTTCCAGGGGGAAACGCCTGGTATCTTTATAGTCCTGTCGGGTTTCGCCACC
TCTGACTTGAGCGTCGATTTTTGTGATGCTCGTCAGGGGGGCGGAGCCTATGGAAAAACGCCAGCAACGC
GGCCTTTTTACGGTTCCTGGCCTTTTGCTGGCCTTTTGCTCACATGTTCTTTCCTGCGTTATCCCCTGAT
TCTGTGGATAACCGTATTACCGCCTTTGAGTGAGCTGATACCGCTCGCCGCAGCCGAACGACCGAGCGCA
GCGAGTCAGTGAGCGAGGAAGCGGAAG
